>Addgene plasmid #29179 | pEMS1378 | addgene partial sequence | sequence record 39553 | EGFP-N 5'-CGTCGCCGTCCAGCTCGACCAG-3'
CTCGCCCTTGCTCACCATGGTGGCGGAAGTTCCTATACCTTTTGAAGAATAGGAACTTCGGCGCGCCACG
CGTAGACTCTTCCTGACGTTATCTGTAATGCACAGCTGGAAGAGGTGTTCAAAGTAATTCAATTCCTTTA
TTAAAAAAAAGAAAACACCAACCACTGCGTACTTTCTTCTCAAATATCACTTTTTGTCAAGTCCCATAGC
TTCATAAAGTTAAAACCTCTGGTCAAAGATAGAATACTGAGCATTTCATTGAAAATATTTCAAGCAGAGT
GCATACTAGAGCATCCTGAAGCAATTGTCCCTTTTTCCCTCAATTAAAATTCACGGCATACTTCACAGCT
ATGCTGACTTTTTTGCATATAGTTAACCATTTGCAAGCTGCTGAATGCAGTAAGTAAACAAGATGTTTAA
CAGAGCTGAGATTGATCACTCTTGCTTTCTTAGGTTGTAGATCCAAGCTACAGCAATGTTCTCCTTCCTC
CTTTTCTAGTATTTCTTGTTAGCTCAGTTTGTTATTAGTCAGATTGCCAAGGGCTGGGAGGTAGGCGTAA
ATAAAGAGACTTCTTGGCTTTTGACTCAGCCTT
