>Addgene plasmid #29179 | pEMS1378 | addgene partial sequence | sequence record 39674 | pEMS1307-fwd 5'-ccgcacgtctaagaaaccat-3'
AAATAGGCGTATCACGAGGCCCTTTCGTCTTCAAGAATTAATTCCGATCATATTCAATAACCCTTAATGA
ATTCGAGCTCGAGAACAGCAGACTTGTCTACGATCTTTTCAGATGTGCTAGTGTATATTTTAACTAAGTT
TGAGATAATGCTGAGTAATTCATTATCAACATTACCACTTTAAATTAAAAGTTATAGATTGCTCCTCAAA
TAATTTTTTTTTAGTTTTTTATTCCCAATGAAAGCTTATAGAACAACTGAATAATTTTTTTTTAAAAAAG
TGTGTTTAGTCAATATTTCTCTCCCTTACCATCATGGGGAATTGACCAGTAATTACTGCAATTGCCCAGT
AATTTATGCACTAAAAAGACAAGATTCATTATGTAGGAAAGGAATTCATGATAAAAATCTTCAAATTTCT
GCTATGTGTATATGACTGATAAAATAGATACATGATCAAATTGAAGGACATGAGAGAAACATGTGTCAAT
CTACAAAGAAATTACTTTCATTTGTCCATATGTAGGCTTGAAAAATTTTGCTCCACATACTATGCTACTA
GAATATTTCTCCTATGCACTTGACTGCAAAACCTAAAGGAA
