[The description below was written by a language model from this plasmid's Addgene catalogue record.]
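Description:
pEMS1378 is a plasmid from the Pleiades Promoter Project, a collection of human-derived "MiniPromoters" designed to drive selective, region- or cell-type-restricted expression in the brain. It is built on the pEMS1306 backbone, a large vector of about 16.5 kb, and is propagated in E. coli as a high-copy plasmid under ampicillin selection. The record lists no feature table, so the origin of replication and the other elements that make up this sizeable backbone are not stated here.

The insert is Ple207, a roughly 2.5 kb MiniPromoter assembled from human regulatory sequence associated with SLITRK6 (SLIT and NTRK-like protein 6). It is a promoter element rather than a coding sequence, and was cloned between SacI and MluI sites; whether those sites survived cloning is not recorded. The catalogue entry lists an EGFP-NLS on the backbone as a C-terminal tag. In practice this means that the reporter sits downstream of the MiniPromoter, so Ple207 activity would be read out as green fluorescence. The nuclear localisation signal concentrates that fluorescence in the nucleus, which makes individual expressing cells easier to identify and count in tissue.

The intended use is to evaluate whether Ple207 reproduces a SLITRK6-like expression pattern and, if it does, to serve as a compact promoter for directing transgenes to the corresponding cell populations. However, the depositor notes that reporter expression under the control of this MiniPromoter has not been tested, so its activity and specificity remain unvalidated. The record does not describe the delivery route or the host system.
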