Addgene plasmid #29179: pEMS1378
Purpose: Expression of the reporter gene under the control of the MiniPromoter in this plasmid has not been tested
Depositing lab: Elizabeth Simpson. Depositing organization: University of British Columbia. Publication: A regulatory toolbox of MiniPromoters to drive selective expression in the brain. Portales-Casamar E, Swanson DJ, Liu L, de Leeuw CN, Banks KG, Ho Sui SJ, Fulton DL, Ali J, Amirabbasi M, Arenillas DJ, Babyak N, Black SF, Bonaguro RJ, Brauer E, Candido TR, Castellarin M, Chen J, Chen Y, Cheng JC, Chopra V, Docking TR, Dreolini L, D'Souza CA, Flynn EK, Glenn R, Hatakka K, Hearty TG, Imanian B, Jiang S, Khorasan-zadeh S, Komljenovic I, Laprise S, Liao NY, Lim JS, Lithwick S, Liu F, Liu J, Lu M, McConechy M, McLeod AJ, Milisavljevic M, Mis J, O'Connor K, Palma B, Palmquist DL, Schmouth JF, Swanson MI, Tam B, Ticoll A, Turner JL, Varhol R, Vermeulen J, Watkins RF, Wilson G, Wong BK, Wong SH, Wong TY, Yang GS, Ypsilanti AR, Jones SJ, Holt RA, Goldowitz D, Wasserman WW, Simpson EM. Proc Natl Acad Sci U S A. 2010 Sep 21. 107(38):16589-94. 10.1073/pnas.1009158107 PubMed 20807748.
Backbone
  Vector backbone: pEMS1306
  Backbone size w/o insert (bp): 16454
  Vector type: Pleiades Promoter Project [sic, Pleaides Plieades]
Growth in bacteria
  Bacterial resistance: Ampicillin, 100 μg/mL
  Growth temperature: 37°C
  Growth strain: DH5alpha
  Growth instructions: DH10B
  Copy number: High Copy
Gene/Insert
  Gene/Insert name: Ple207 (alt names: SLITRK6; SLIT and NTRK-like protein 6 precursor)
  Species: H. sapiens (human)
  Insert size (bp): 2525
  Entrez Gene: SLITRK6 (a.k.a. RP11-272M24.2)
  Tag / fusion protein: EGFP-NLS (C terminal on backbone)
  Cloning method: Restriction Enzyme; 5′ cloning site SacI (unknown if destroyed); 3′ cloning site MluI (unknown if destroyed)
  Sequencing primers: 5′ Unknown
Terms and licenses: Academic/Nonprofit Terms; Industry Terms: Not Available to Industry
How to cite: pEMS1378 was a gift from Elizabeth Simpson (Addgene plasmid # 29179 ; http://n2t.net/addgene:29179 ; RRID:Addgene_29179)
